Addgene plasmid #152197: pGBW-m4133943
Purpose: Mammalian expression plasmid for SARS-CoV-2 nsp7
Depositing lab: Ginkgo Bioworks & Benjie Chen. Depositing organization: Ginkgo Bioworks.
Backbone
  Vector backbone: pTwist_CMV_Puro_6
  Backbone size w/o insert (bp): 6080
  Vector type: Mammalian Expression
  Selectable markers: Puromycin
Growth in bacteria
  Bacterial resistance: Ampicillin, 100 μg/mL
  Growth temperature: 37°C
  Growth strain: DH5alpha
  Copy number: High Copy
Gene/Insert
  Gene/Insert name: SARS-CoV-2 nsp7
  Species: Severe acute respiratory syndrome coronavirus 2
  Insert size (bp): 248
  Mutation: wt
  Entrez Gene: ORF1ab (a.k.a. GU280_gp01)
  Promoter: CMV
  Tag / fusion protein: Cleavable TEV;S-tag (C terminal on backbone)
  Cloning method: Unknown
Resource information
  A portion of this plasmid was derived from a plasmid made by: GinkgoBioworks
Depositor comments: NCBI reference sequence: YP_009725303.1
How to cite: pGBW-m4133943 was a gift from Ginkgo Bioworks & Benjie Chen (Addgene plasmid # 152197 ; http://n2t.net/addgene:152197 ; RRID:Addgene_152197)
