[The description below was written by a language model from this plasmid's Addgene catalogue record and the feature table of its GenBank file.]
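Description:
pGBW-m4133943 is a mammalian expression plasmid built on the pTwist_CMV_Puro_6 backbone for producing wild-type SARS-CoV-2 nsp7, a small non-structural protein released from the viral ORF1ab polyprotein. The circular record is 6,406 bp. It is maintained in E. coli through a high-copy ColE1/pUC-type origin with ampicillin selection from the bla gene. In mammalian cells, transfected populations can be selected with puromycin, because a separate cassette places puromycin N-acetyltransferase under the human ubiquitin C promoter, followed by a synthetic polyadenylation signal.

The expression unit spans the numbering origin of the circular map. The CMV immediate-early enhancer and promoter lie at the end of the sequence and read into the start of the record. The nsp7 coding region is not annotated as a feature, but from the catalogue entry and the layout it presumably occupies the roughly 250 bp upstream of the tag. It is followed by a TEV protease recognition site and an S-tag, then an SV40 polyadenylation signal. This gives nsp7 a C-terminal S-tag for detection or affinity capture, and TEV cleavage can remove most of the tag afterwards.

The expression cassette is bracketed by beta-globin insulator elements, T7 and rrnG transcription terminators and an upstream synthetic poly(A) signal. These parts are generally included to limit transcriptional read-through and interference between the cassette and the rest of the plasmid. The construct belongs to a deposited set of tagged SARS-CoV-2 protein constructs intended for expression and/or purification from mammalian cells.
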