LOCUS       Exported 6406 bp ds-DNA circular SYN 13-MAY-2021
DEFINITION  Mammalian expression plasmid for SARS-CoV-2 nsp7.
ACCESSION   .
VERSION     .
KEYWORDS    pGBW-m4133943
SOURCE      synthetic DNA construct
  ORGANISM  synthetic DNA construct
REFERENCE   1 (bases 1 to 6406)
  TITLE     SARS-CoV-2 protein Mammalian expression constructs, tagged, for
            protein expression and/or purification
REFERENCE   2 (bases 1 to 6406)
  AUTHORS   .
  TITLE     Direct Submission
  JOURNAL   Exported May 13, 2021 from SnapGene Server 1.1.58
            http://www.snapgene.com
FEATURES             Location/Qualifiers
     source          1..6406
                     /organism="synthetic DNA construct"
                     /mol_type="other DNA"
     CDS             257..277
                     /codon_start=1
                     /product="tobacco etch virus (TEV) protease recognition and
                     cleavage site"
                     /label=TEV site
                     /translation="ENLYFQS"
     CDS             278..322
                     /codon_start=1
                     /product="affinity and epitope tag derived from pancreatic
                     ribonuclease A"
                     /label=S-Tag
                     /translation="KETAAAKFERQHMDS"
     polyA_signal    375..496
                     /label=SV40 poly(A) signal
                     /note="SV40 polyadenylation signal"
     primer_bind     complement(386..405)
                     /label=EBV-rev
                     /note="SV40 polyA terminator, reverse primer"
     primer_bind     440..459
                     /label=SV40pA-R
                     /note="SV40 polyA, reverse primer"
     terminator      611..657
                     /label=T7 terminator
                     /note="transcription terminator for bacteriophage T7 RNA
                     polymerase"
     terminator      687..823
                     /label=rrnG terminator
                     /note="transcription terminator from the E. coli ribosomal
                     RNA rrnG operon (Albrechtsen et al., 1991)"
     misc_feature    868..939
                     /label=3' beta-globin insulator
                     /note="insulator downstream of the human beta-globin locus
                     (Farrell et al., 2002)"
     rep_origin      complement(1165..1753)
                     /direction=LEFT
                     /label=ori
                     /note="high-copy-number ColE1/pMB1/pBR322/pUC origin of
                     replication"
     primer_bind     complement(1245..1264)
                     /label=pBR322ori-F
                     /note="pBR322 origin, forward primer"
     promoter        2253..3462
                     /label=UbC promoter
                     /note="human ubiquitin C promoter"
     primer_bind     3299..3318
                     /label=hUBCpro-F
                     /note="Human Ubiquitin C (UbC) promoter, forward primer"
     CDS             3466..4065
                     /codon_start=1
                     /gene="pac from Streptomyces alboniger"
                     /product="puromycin N-acetyltransferase"
                     /label=PuroR
                     /note="confers resistance to puromycin"
                     /translation="MTEYKPTVRLATRDDVPRAVRTLAAAFADYPATRHTVDPDRHIER
                     VTELQELFLTRVGLDIGKVWVADDGAAVAVWTTPESVEAGAVFAEIGPRMAELSGSRLA
                     AQQQMEGLLAPHRPKEPAWFLATVGVSPDHQGKGLGSAVVLPGVEAAERAGVPAFLETS
                     APRNLPFYERLGFTVTADVEVPEGPRTWCMTRKPGA"
     primer_bind     complement(3466..3485)
                     /label=Puro-R
                     /note="Puromycin resistance gene, reverse primer. Also
                     called puro-variant-R"
     primer_bind     3962..3982
                     /label=Puro-F
                     /note="Puromycin resistance gene, forward primer"
     polyA_signal    4092..4140
                     /note="synthetic polyadenylation signal"
     CDS             4406..5266
                     /codon_start=1
                     /gene="bla"
                     /product="beta-lactamase"
                     /label=AmpR
                     /note="confers resistance to ampicillin, carbenicillin, and
                     related antibiotics"
                     /translation="MSIQHFRVALIPFFAAFCLPVFAHPETLVKVKDAEDQLGARVGYI
                     ELDLNSGKILESFRPEERFPMMSTFKVLLCGAVLSRIDAGQEQLGRRIHYSQNDLVEYS
                     PVTEKHLTDGMTVRELCSAAITMSDNTAANLLLTTIGGPKELTAFLHNMGDHVTRLDRW
                     EPELNEAIPNDERDTTMPVAMATTLRKLLTGELLTLASRQQLIDWMEADKVAGPLLRSA
                     LPAGWFIADKSGAGERGSRGIIAALGPDGKPSRIVVIYTTGSQATMDERNRQIAEIGAS
                     LIKHW"
     primer_bind     complement(4624..4643)
                     /label=Amp-R
                     /note="Ampicillin resistance gene, reverse primer"
     terminator      5279..5415
                     /label=rrnG terminator
                     /note="transcription terminator from the E. coli ribosomal
                     RNA rrnG operon (Albrechtsen et al., 1991)"
     misc_feature    5560..5631
                     /label=5' beta-globin insulator
                     /note="insulator upstream of the human beta-globin locus
                     (Farrell et al., 2002)"
     terminator      5636..5682
                     /label=T7 terminator
                     /note="transcription terminator for bacteriophage T7 RNA
                     polymerase"
     polyA_signal    5700..5748
                     /note="synthetic polyadenylation signal"
     enhancer        5829..6132
                     /label=CMV enhancer
                     /note="human cytomegalovirus immediate early enhancer"
     promoter        6134..6336
                     /label=CMV promoter
                     /note="human cytomegalovirus (CMV) immediate early
                     promoter"
     primer_bind     6287..6307
                     /label=CMV-F
                     /note="Human CMV immediate early promoter, forward primer"
ORIGIN
        1 caccatgagc aaaatgtctg acgtcaagtg tacatccgta gttctgttat cagtgcttca
       61 acagctgcgg gtggagagtt cgtcaaagct ctgggcccag tgcgtgcagc tgcacaatga
      121 tatattgctc gcgaaagata ctacggaagc tttcgagaag atggtcagct tgctatctgt
      181 tctactgagc atgcaaggag cagtagacat caacaaactt tgcgaagaga tgttagacaa
      241 ccgagccacc ctgcaagaaa acctttactt tcagtcgaaa gaaaccgcgg cagctaagtt
      301 cgagaggcag cacatggaca gttaagctag cttgactgac tgagatacag cgtaccttca
      361 gctcacagac atgataagat acattgatga gtttggacaa accacaacta gaatgcagtg
      421 aaaaaaatgc tttatttgtg aaatttgtga tgctattgct ttatttgtaa ccattataag
      481 ctgcaataaa caagttaaca acaacaattg cattcatttt atgtttcagg ttcaggggga
      541 ggtgtgggag gttttttaaa gcaagtaaaa cctctacaaa tgtggtattg gcccatctct
      601 atcggtatcg tagcataacc ccttggggcc tctaaacggg tcttgagggg ttttttgtgc
      661 ccctcgggcc ggattgctat ctaccggcat tggcgcagaa aaaaatgcct gatgcgacgc
      721 tgcgcgtctt atactcccac atatgccaga ttcagcaacg gatacggctt ccccaacttg
      781 cccacttcca tacgtgtcct ccttaccaga aatttatcct taaggtcgtc agctatcctg
      841 caggcgatct ctcgatttcg atcaagacat tcctttaatg gtcttttctg gacaccacta
      901 ggggtcagaa gtagttcatc aaactttctt ccctccctaa tctcattggt taccttgggc
      961 tatcgaaact taattaacca gtcaagtcag ctacttggcg agatcgactt gtctgggttt
     1021 cgactacgct cagaattgcg tcagtcaagt tcgatctggt ccttgctatt gcacccgttc
     1081 tccgattacg agtttcattt aaatcatgtg agcaaaaggc cagcaaaagg ccaggaaccg
     1141 taaaaaggcc gcgttgctgg cgtttttcca taggctccgc ccccctgacg agcatcacaa
     1201 aaatcgacgc tcaagtcaga ggtggcgaaa cccgacagga ctataaagat accaggcgtt
     1261 tccccctgga agctccctcg tgcgctctcc tgttccgacc ctgccgctta ccggatacct
     1321 gtccgccttt ctcccttcgg gaagcgtggc gctttctcat agctcacgct gtaggtatct
     1381 cagttcggtg taggtcgttc gctccaagct gggctgtgtg cacgaacccc ccgttcagcc
     1441 cgaccgctgc gccttatccg gtaactatcg tcttgagtcc aacccggtaa gacacgactt
     1501 atcgccactg gcagcagcca ctggtaacag gattagcaga gcgaggtatg taggcggtgc
     1561 tacagagttc ttgaagtggt ggcctaacta cggctacact agaagaacag tatttggtat
     1621 ctgcgctctg ctgaagccag ttaccttcgg aaaaagagtt ggtagctctt gatccggcaa
     1681 acaaaccacc gctggtagcg gtggtttttt tgtttgcaag cagcagatta cgcgcagaaa
     1741 aaaaggatct caagaagatc ctttgatctt ttctacgggg tctgacgctc agtggaacga
     1801 aaactcacgt taagggattt tggtcatgag attatcaaaa aggatcttca cctagatcct
     1861 tttaaattaa aaatgaagtt ttaaatcaat ctaaagtata tatgagtaaa cttggtctga
     1921 cagttaccaa tgcttaatca gtgaggcacc tatctcagcg atctgtctat ttcgttcatc
     1981 catagttgca tttaaatttc cgaactctcc aaggccctcg tcggaaaatc ttcaaacctt
     2041 tcgtccgatc catcttgcag gctacctctc gaacgaacta tcgcaagtct cttggccggc
     2101 cttgcgcctt ggctattgct tggcagcgcc tatcgccagg tattactcca atcccgaata
     2161 tccgagatcg ggatcacccg agagaagttc aacctacatc ctcaatcccg atctatccga
     2221 gatccgagga atatcgaaat cggggcgcgc ctggcctccg cgccgggttt tggcgcctcc
     2281 cgcgggcgcc cccctcgtca cggcgagcgc tgccacgtca gacgaagggc gcaggagcgt
     2341 cctgatcctt ccgcccggac gctcaggaca gcggcccgct gctcataaga ctcggcctta
     2401 gaaccccagt atcagcagaa ggacatttta ggacgggact tgggtgactc tagggcactg
     2461 gttttctttc cagagagcgg aacaggcgag gaaaagtagt cccttctcgg cgattctgcg
     2521 gagggatctc cgtggggcgg tgaacgccga tgattatata aggacgcgcc gggtgtggca
     2581 cagctagttc cgtcgcagcc gggatttggg tcgcggttct tgtttgtgga tcgctgtgat
     2641 cgtcacttgg tgagtagcgg gctgctgggc tggccggggc tttcgtggcc gccgggccgc
     2701 tcggtgggac ggaagcgtgt ggagagaccg ccaagggctg tagtctgggt ccgcgagcaa
     2761 ggttgccctg aactgggggt tggggggagc gcagcaaaat ggcggctgtt cccgagtctt
     2821 gaatggaaga cgcttgtgag gcgggctgtg aggtcgttga aacaaggtgg ggggcatggt
     2881 gggcggcaag aacccaaggt cttgagccct tcgctaatgc gggaaagctc ttattcgggt
     2941 gagatgggct gggcaccatc tggggaccct gacgtgaagt ttgtcactga ctggagaact
     3001 cggtttgtcg tctgttgcgg gggcggcagt tatggcggtg ccgttgggca gtgcacccgt
     3061 acctttggga gcgcgcgccc tcgtcgtgtc gtgacgtcac ccgttctgtt ggcttataat
     3121 gcagggtggg gccacctgcc ggtaggtgtg cggtaggctt ttctccgtcg caggacgcag
     3181 ggttcgggcc tagggtaggc tctcctgaat cgacaggcgc cggacctctg gtgaggggag
     3241 ggataagtga ggcgtcagtt tctttggtcg gttttatgta cctatcttct taagtagctg
     3301 aagctccggt tttgaactat gcgctcgggg ttggcgagtg tgttttgtga agttttttag
     3361 gcaccttttg aaatgtaatc atttgggtca atatgtaatt ttcagtgtta gacttgtaaa
     3421 ttgtccgcta aattctggcc gtttttggct tttttgttag acaacatgac cgagtacaag
     3481 cccacggtgc gcctcgccac ccgcgacgac gtccccaggg ccgtacgcac cctcgccgcc
     3541 gcgttcgccg actaccccgc cacgcgccac accgtcgatc cggaccgcca catcgagcgg
     3601 gtcaccgagc tgcaagaact cttcctcacg cgcgtcgggc tcgacatcgg caaggtgtgg
     3661 gtcgcggacg acggcgccgc ggtggcggtc tggaccacgc cggagagcgt cgaagcgggg
     3721 gcggtgttcg ccgagatcgg cccgcgcatg gccgagttga gcggttcccg gctggccgcg
     3781 cagcaacaga tggagggcct cctggcgccg caccggccca aggagcccgc gtggttcctg
     3841 gccaccgtcg gcgtctcgcc cgaccaccag ggcaagggtc tgggcagcgc cgtcgtgctc
     3901 cccggagtgg aggccgccga gcgcgccggg gtgcccgcct tcctggagac ctccgcgccc
     3961 cgcaacctcc ccttctacga gcggctcggc ttcaccgtca ccgccgacgt cgaggtgccc
     4021 gaaggaccgc gcacctggtg catgacccgc aagcccggtg cctaggctag tatgtaagcc
     4081 tagtcttaga taataaaatc gctatccatc gaagatggat gtgtgttggt tttttgtgtg
     4141 tgtaacgcta ggcgcgcctg gtgtaccgag aacgatcctc tcagtgcgag tctcgacgat
     4201 ccatatcgtt gcttggcagt cagccagtcg gaatccagct tgggacccag gaagtccaat
     4261 cgtcagatat tgtactcaag cctggtcacg gcagcgtacc gatctgttta aacctagata
     4321 ttgatagtct gatcggtcaa cgtataatcg agtcctagct tttgcaaaca tctatcaaga
     4381 gacaggatca gcaggaggct ttcgcatgag tattcaacat ttccgtgtcg cccttattcc
     4441 cttttttgcg gcattttgcc ttcctgtttt tgctcaccca gaaacgctgg tgaaagtaaa
     4501 agatgctgaa gatcagttgg gtgcgcgagt gggttacatc gaactggatc tcaacagcgg
     4561 taagatcctt gagagttttc gccccgaaga acgctttcca atgatgagca cttttaaagt
     4621 tctgctatgt ggcgcggtat tatcccgtat tgacgccggg caagagcaac tcggtcgccg
     4681 catacactat tctcagaatg acttggttga gtattcacca gtcacagaaa agcatcttac
     4741 ggatggcatg acagtaagag aattatgcag tgctgccata accatgagtg ataacactgc
     4801 ggccaactta cttctgacaa cgattggagg accgaaggag ctaaccgctt ttttgcacaa
     4861 catgggggat catgtaactc gccttgatcg ttgggaaccg gagctgaatg aagccatacc
     4921 aaacgacgag cgtgacacca cgatgcctgt agcaatggca acaaccttgc gtaaactatt
     4981 aactggcgaa ctacttactc tagcttcccg gcaacagttg atagactgga tggaggcgga
     5041 taaagttgca ggaccacttc tgcgctcggc ccttccggct ggctggttta ttgctgataa
     5101 atctggagcc ggtgagcgtg ggtctcgcgg tatcattgca gcactggggc cagatggtaa
     5161 gccctcccgt atcgtagtta tctacacgac ggggagtcag gcaactatgg atgaacgaaa
     5221 tagacagatc gctgagatag gtgcctcact gattaagcat tggtaaccga ttctaggtgc
     5281 attggcgcag aaaaaaatgc ctgatgcgac gctgcgcgtc ttatactccc acatatgcca
     5341 gattcagcaa cggatacggc ttccccaact tgcccacttc catacgtgtc ctccttacca
     5401 gaaatttatc cttaagatcg tttaaactcg actctggctc tatcgaatct ccgtcgtttc
     5461 gagcttacgc gaacagccgt ggcgctcatt tgctcgtcgg gcatcgaatc tcgtcagcta
     5521 tcgtcagctt acctttttgg cagcgatcgc ggctcccgac atcttggacc attagctcca
     5581 caggtatctt cttccctcta gtggtcataa cagcagcttc agctacctct caattcaaaa
     5641 aacccctcaa gacccgttta gaggccccaa ggggttatgc tatcaatcgt tgcgttacac
     5701 acacaaaaaa ccaacacaca tccatcttcg atggatagcg attttattat ctaactgctg
     5761 atcgagtgta gccagatcta gtaatcaatt acggggtcat tagttcatag cccatatatg
     5821 gagttccgcg ttacataact tacggtaaat ggcccgcctg gctgaccgcc caacgacccc
     5881 cgcccattga cgtcaataat gacgtatgtt cccatagtaa cgccaatagg gactttccat
     5941 tgacgtcaat gggtggagta tttacggtaa actgcccact tggcagtaca tcaagtgtat
     6001 catatgccaa gtacgccccc tattgacgtc aatgacggta aatggcccgc ctggcattat
     6061 gcccagtaca tgaccttatg ggactttcct acttggcagt acatctacgt attagtcatc
     6121 gctattacca tgctgatgcg gttttggcag tacatcaatg ggcgtggata gcggtttgac
     6181 tcacggggat ttccaagtct ccaccccatt gacgtcaatg ggagtttgtt ttggcaccaa
     6241 aatcaacggg actttccaaa atgtcgtaac aactccgccc cattgacgca aatgggcggt
     6301 aggcgtgtac ggtgggaggt ctatataagc agagctggtt tagtgaaccg tcagatcaga
     6361 tctttgtcga tcctaccatc cactcgacac acccgccagc ggccgc
//
